>Addgene plasmid #189915 | p667-UBC-COQ8B-V5-miniTurbo_IDG-K | addgene full sequence | sequence record 374112 | Addgene NGS Result
AGGTGGCACTTTTCGGGGAAATGTGCGCGGAACCCCTATTTGTTTATTTTTCTAAATACATTCAAATATG
TATCCGCTCATGAGACAATAACCCTGATAAATGCTTCAATAATATTGAAAAAGGAAGAGTATGAGTATTC
AACATTTCCGTGTCGCCCTTATTCCCTTTTTTGCGGCATTTTGCCTTCCTGTTTTTGCTCACCCAGAAAC
GCTGGTGAAAGTAAAAGATGCTGAAGATCAGTTGGGTGCACGAGTGGGTTACATCGAACTGGATCTCAAC
AGCGGTAAGATCCTTGAGAGTTTTCGCCCCGAAGAACGTTTTCCAATGATGAGCACTTTTAAAGTTCTGC
TATGTGGCGCGGTATTATCCCGTATTGACGCCGGGCAAGAGCAACTCGGTCGCCGCATACACTATTCTCA
GAATGACTTGGTTGAGTACTCACCAGTCACAGAAAAGCATCTTACGGATGGCATGACAGTAAGAGAATTA
TGCAGTGCTGCCATAACCATGAGTGATAACACTGCGGCCAACTTACTTCTGACAACGATCGGAGGACCGA
AGGAGCTAACCGCTTTTTTGCACAACATGGGGGATCATGTAACTCGCCTTGATCGTTGGGAACCGGAGCT
GAATGAAGCCATACCAAACGACGAGCGTGACACCACGATGCCTGTAGCAATGGCAACAACGTTGCGCAAA
CTATTAACTGGCGAACTACTTACTCTAGCTTCCCGGCAACAATTAATAGACTGGATGGAGGCGGATAAAG
TTGCAGGACCACTTCTGCGCTCGGCCCTTCCGGCTGGCTGGTTTATTGCTGATAAATCTGGAGCCGGTGA
GCGTGGGTCTCGCGGTATCATTGCAGCACTGGGGCCAGATGGTAAGCCCTCCCGTATCGTAGTTATCTAC
ACGACGGGGAGTCAGGCAACTATGGATGAACGAAATAGACAGATCGCTGAGATAGGTGCCTCACTGATTA
AGCATTGGTAACTGTCAGACCAAGTTTACTCATATATACTTTAGATTGATTTAAAACTTCATTTTTAATT
TAAAAGGATCTAGGTGAAGATCCTTTTTGATAATCTCATGACCAAAATCCCTTAACGTGAGTTTTCGTTC
CACTGAGCGTCAGACCCCGTAGAAAAGATCAAAGGATCTTCTTGAGATCCTTTTTTTCTGCGCGTAATCT
GCTGCTTGCAAACAAAAAAACCACCGCTACCAGCGGTGGTTTGTTTGCCGGATCAAGAGCTACCAACTCT
TTTTCCGAAGGTAACTGGCTTCAGCAGAGCGCAGATACCAAATACTGTTCTTCTAGTGTAGCCGTAGTTA
GGCCACCACTTCAAGAACTCTGTAGCACCGCCTACATACCTCGCTCTGCTAATCCTGTTACCAGTGGCTG
CTGCCAGTGGCGATAAGTCGTGTCTTACCGGGTTGGACTCAAGACGATAGTTACCGGATAAGGCGCAGCG
GTCGGGCTGAACGGGGGGTTCGTGCACACAGCCCAGCTTGGAGCGAACGACCTACACCGAACTGAGATAC
CTACAGCGTGAGCTATGAGAAAGCGCCACGCTTCCCGAAGGGAGAAAGGTGGACAGGTATCCGGTAAGCG
GCAGGGTCGGAACAGGAGAGCGCACGAGGGAGCTTCCAGGGGGAAACGCCTGGTATCTTTATAGTCCTGT
CGGGTTTCGCCACCTCTGACTTGAGCGTCGATTTTTGTGATGCTCGTCAGGGGGGCGGAGCCTATGGAAA
AACGCCAGCAACGCGGCCTTTTTACGGTTCCTGGCCTTTTGCTGGCCTTTTGCTCACATGTTCTTTCCTG
CGTTATCCCCTGATTCTGTGGATAACCGTATTACCGCCTTTGAGTGAGCTGATACCGCTCGCCGCAGCCG
AACGACCGAGCGCAGCGAGTCAGTGAGCGAGGAAGCGGAAGAGCGCCCAATACGCAAACCGCCTCTCCCC
GCGCGTTGGCCGATTCATTAATGCAGCTGGCACGACAGGTTTCCCGACTGGAAAGCGGGCAGTGAGCGCA
ACGCAATTAATGTGAGTTAGCTCACTCATTAGGCACCCCAGGCTTTACACTTTATGCTTCCGGCTCGTAT
GTTGTGTGGAATTGTGAGCGGATAACAATTTCACACAGGAAACAGCTATGACCATGATTACGCCAAGCGC
GCAATTAACCCTCACTAAAGGGAACAAAAGCTGGAGCTGCAAGCTTAATGTAGTCTTATGCAATACTCTT
GTAGTCTTGCAACATGGTAACGATGAGTTAGCAACATGCCTTACAAGGAGAGAAAAAGCACCGTGCATGC
CGATTGGTGGAAGTAAGGTGGTACGATCGTGCCTTATTAGGAAGGCAACAGACGGGTCTGACATGGATTG
GACGAACCACTGAATTGCCGCATTGCAGAGATATTGTATTTAAGTGCCTAGCTCGATACATAAACGGGTC
TCTCTGGTTAGACCAGATCTGAGCCTGGGAGCTCTCTGGCTAACTAGGGAACCCACTGCTTAAGCCTCAA
TAAAGCTTGCCTTGAGTGCTTCAAGTAGTGTGTGCCCGTCTGTTGTGTGACTCTGGTAACTAGAGATCCC
TCAGACCCTTTTAGTCAGTGTGGAAAATCTCTAGCAGTGGCGCCCGAACAGGGACTTGAAAGCGAAAGGG
AAACCAGAGGAGCTCTCTCGACGCAGGACTCGGCTTGCTGAAGCGCGCACGGCAAGAGGCGAGGGGCGGC
GACTGGTGAGTACGCCAAAAATTTTGACTAGCGGAGGCTAGAAGGAGAGAGATGGGTGCGAGAGCGTCAG
TATTAAGCGGGGGAGAATTAGATCGCGATGGGAAAAAATTCGGTTAAGGCCAGGGGGAAAGAAAAAATAT
AAATTAAAACATATAGTATGGGCAAGCAGGGAGCTAGAACGATTCGCAGTTAATCCTGGCCTGTTAGAAA
CATCAGAAGGCTGTAGACAAATACTGGGACAGCTACAACCATCCCTTCAGACAGGATCAGAAGAACTTAG
ATCATTATATAATACAGTAGCAACCCTCTATTGTGTGCATCAAAGGATAGAGATAAAAGACACCAAGGAA
GCTTTAGACAAGATAGAGGAAGAGCAAAACAAAAGTAAGACCACCGCACAGCAAGCGGCCGCTGATCTTC
AGACCTGGAGGAGGAGATATGAGGGACAATTGGAGAAGTGAATTATATAAATATAAAGTAGTAAAAATTG
AACCATTAGGAGTAGCACCCACCAAGGCAAAGAGAAGAGTGGTGCAGAGAGAAAAAAGAGCAGTGGGAAT
AGGAGCTTTGTTCCTTGGGTTCTTGGGAGCAGCAGGAAGCACTATGGGCGCAGCGTCAATGACGCTGACG
GTACAGGCCAGACAATTATTGTCTGGTATAGTGCAGCAGCAGAACAATTTGCTGAGGGCTATTGAGGCGC
AACAGCATCTGTTGCAACTCACAGTCTGGGGCATCAAGCAGCTCCAGGCAAGAATCCTGGCTGTGGAAAG
ATACCTAAAGGATCAACAGCTCCTGGGGATTTGGGGTTGCTCTGGAAAACTCATTTGCACCACTGCTGTG
CCTTGGAATGCTAGTTGGAGTAATAAATCTCTGGAACAGATTTGGAATCACACGACCTGGATGGAGTGGG
ACAGAGAAATTAACAATTACACAAGCTTAATACACTCCTTAATTGAAGAATCGCAAAACCAGCAAGAAAA
GAATGAACAAGAATTATTGGAATTAGATAAATGGGCAAGTTTGTGGAATTGGTTTAACATAACAAATTGG
CTGTGGTATATAAAATTATTCATAATGATAGTAGGAGGCTTGGTAGGTTTAAGAATAGTTTTTGCTGTAC
TTTCTATAGTGAATAGAGTTAGGCAGGGATATTCACCATTATCGTTTCAGACCCACCTCCCAACCCCGAG
GGGACCCGACAGGCCCGAAGGAATAGAAGAAGAAGGTGGAGAGAGAGACAGAGACAGATCCATTCGATTA
GTGAACGGATCTCGACGGTATCGGTTAACTTTTAAAAGAAAAGGGGGGATTGGGGGGTACAGTGCAGGGG
AAAGAATAGTAGACATAATAGCAACAGACATACAAACTAAAGAATTACAAAAACAAATTACAAAATTCAA
AATTTTATCGTCCAGTGTGGTGGAATTCTGCAGATATCAACTTTGTATAGAAAAGTTGGCCTCCGCGCCG
GGTTTTGGCGCCTCCCGCGGGCGCCCCCCTCCTCACGGCGAGCGCTGCCACGTCAGACGAAGGGCGCAGC
GAGCGTCCTGATCCTTCCGCCCGGACGCTCAGGACAGCGGCCCGCTGCTCATAAGACTCGGCCTTAGAAC
CCCAGTATCAGCAGAAGGACATTTTAGGACGGGACTTGGGTGACTCTAGGGCACTGGTTTTCTTTCCAGA
GAGCGGAACAGGCGAGGAAAAGTAGTCCCTTCTCGGCGATTCTGCGGAGGGATCTCCGTGGGGCGGTGAA
CGCCGATGATTATATAAGGACGCGCCGGGTGTGGCACAGCTAGTTCCGTCGCAGCCGGGATTTGGGTCGC
GGTTCTTGTTTGTGGATCGCTGTGATCGTCACTTGGTGAGTAGCGGGCTGCTGGGCTGGCCGGGGCTTTC
GTGGCCGCCGGGCCGCTCGGTGGGACGGAAGCGTGTGGAGAGACCGCCAAGGGCTGTAGTCTGGGTCCGC
GAGCAAGGTTGCCCTGAACTGGGGGTTGGGGGGAGCGCAGCAAAATGGCGGCTGTTCCCGAGTCTTGAAT
GGAAGACGCTTGTGAGGCGGGCTGTGAGGTCGTTGAAACAAGGTGGGGGGCATGGTGGGCGGCAAGAACC
CAAGGTCTTGAGGCCTTCGCTAATGCGGGAAAGCTCTTATTCGGGTGAGATGGGCTGGGGCACCATCTGG
GGACCCTGACGTGAAGTTTGTCACTGACTGGAGAACTCGGTTTGTCGTCTGTTGCGGGGGCGGCAGTTAT
GGCGGTGCCGTTGGGCAGTGCACCCGTACCTTTGGGAGCGCGCGCCCTCGTCGTGTCGTGACGTCACCCG
TTCTGTTGGCTTATAATGCAGGGTGGGGCCACCTGCCGGTAGGTGTGCGGTAGGCTTTTCTCCGTCGCAG
GACGCAGGGTTCGGGCCTAGGGTAGGCTCTCCTGAATCGACAGGCGCCGGACCTCTGGTGAGGGGAGGGA
TAAGTGAGGCGTCAGTTTCTTTGGTCGGTTTTATGTACCTATCTTCTTAAGTAGCTGAAGCTCCGGTTTT
GAACTATGCGCTCGGGGTTGGCGAGTGTGTTTTGTGAAGTTTTTTAGGCACCTTTTGAAATGTAATCATT
TGGGTCAATATGTAATTTTCAGTGTTAGACTAGTAAATTGTCCGCTAAATTCTGGCCGTTTTTGGCTTTT
TTGTTAGACACAAGTTTGTACAAAAAAGCAGGCTTAGCCACCATGTGGCTGAAAGTGGGAGGACTGCTGA
GAGGAACCGGAGGCCAGCTGGGCCAGACAGTGGGATGGCCATGCGGCGCCCTGGGACCAGGCCCTCACAG
ATGGGGACCATGTGGAGGAAGCTGGGCACAGAAGTTCTACCAGGATGGACCAGGAAGGGGACTGGGAGAG
GAGGACATCAGGAGAGCCCGCGAGGCAAGGCCTCGCAAGACCCCAAGGCCACAGCTGTCCGATCGGTCTA
GAGAGAGGAAGGTGCCAGCAAGCAGGATCTCCAGGCTGGCAAACTTCGGAGGACTGGCAGTGGGACTGGG
ACTGGGCGTGCTGGCCGAGATGGCCAAGAAGAGCATGCCTGGAGGCCGGCTGCAGAGCGAGGGAGGATCC
GGACTGGATAGCTCCCCATTTCTGTCCGAGGCCAACGCCGAGAGAATCGTGCAGACCCTGTGCACAGTGA
GGGGAGCCGCCCTGAAGGTCGGACAGATGCTGTCTATCCAGGACAATTCTTTTATCAGCCCACAGCTGCA
GCACATCTTCGAGCGCGTGCGGCAGAGCGCCGACTTCATGCCCAGATGGCAGATGCTGAGGGTGCTGGAG
GAGGAGCTGGGCAGAGACTGGCAGGCAAAGGTGGCATCCCTGGAGGAGGTGCCTTTCGCCGCAGCATCTA
TCGGACAGGTGCACCAGGGACTGCTGAGGGATGGAACCGAGGTGGCCGTGAAGATCCAGTACCCTGGCAT
CGCCCAGTCCATCCAGTCTGACGTGCAGAACCTGCTGGCCGTGCTGAAGATGTCTGCCGCCCTGCCAGCA
GGACTGTTCGCAGAGCAGAGCCTGCAGGCCCTGCAGCAGGAGCTGGCATGGGAGTGCGATTATAGGCGCG
AGGCCGCCTGTGCCCAGAACTTTCGCCAGCTGCTGGCCAATGACCCTTTCTTTCGGGTGCCAGCCGTGGT
GAAGGAGCTGTGCACCACACGCGTGCTGGGAATGGAGCTGGCAGGAGGAGTGCCCCTGGATCAGTGTCAG
GGCCTGTCCCAGGACCTGCGGAATCAGATCTGCTTCCAGCTGCTGACCCTGTGCCTGAGAGAGCTGTTCG
AGTTTAGGTTCATGCAGACAGATCCTAACTGGGCCAATTTCCTGTACGACGCCTCTAGCCACCAGGTGAC
ACTGCTGGATTTTGGCGCCTCTCGCGAGTTTGGCACCGAGTTCACAGACCACTATATCGAGGTGGTGAAG
GCAGCAGCAGACGGCGATAGAGACTGCGTGCTGCAGAAGTCCAGGGATCTGAAGTTTCTGACCGGCTTCG
AGACAAAGGCCTTTTCTGACGCCCACGTGGAGGCCGTGATGATCCTGGGAGAGCCCTTTGCCACCCAGGG
ACCTTACGATTTCGGCTCCGGCGAGACAGCCCGGAGAATCCAGGACCTGATCCCCGTGCTGCTGAGACAC
AGGCTGTGCCCCCCTCCAGAGGAGACCTATGCCCTGCACCGGAAGCTGGCAGGAGCCTTCCTGGCATGCG
CACACCTGCGCGCCCACATCGCCTGTCGGGATCTGTTTCAGGACACATACCACCGCTATTGGGCAAGCAG
GCAGCCAGACGCAGCAACCGCCGGCTCCCTGCCCACAAAGGGCGATTCTTGGGTGGACCCTAGCTCAAAC
CCAGCTTTCTTGTACAAAGTGGGCGGCAAGCCCATCCCCAACCCCCTGCTGGGCCTGGACAGCACCGCTA
GCATCCCGCTGCTGAACGCTAAACAGATTCTGGGACAGCTGGACGGCGGGAGCGTGGCAGTCCTGCCTGT
GGTCGACTCCACCAATCAGTACCTGCTGGATCGAATCGGCGAGCTGAAGAGTGGGGATGCTTGCATTGCA
GAATATCAGCAGGCAGGGAGAGGAAGCAGAGGGAGGAAATGGTTCTCTCCTTTTGGAGCTAACCTGTACC
TGAGTATGTTTTGGCGCCTGAAGCGGGGACCAGCAGCAATCGGCCTGGGCCCGGTCATCGGAATTGTCAT
GGCAGAAGCGCTGCGAAAGCTGGGAGCAGACAAGGTGCGAGTCAAATGGCCCAATGACCTGTATCTGCAG
GATAGAAAGCTGGCAGGCATCCTGGTGGAGCTGGCCGGAATAACAGGCGATGCTGCACAGATCGTCATTG
GCGCCGGGATTAACGTGGCTATGAGGCGCGTGGAGGAAAGCGTGGTCAATCAGGGCTGGATCACACTGCA
GGAAGCAGGGATTAACCTGGACAGGAATACTCTGGCCGCTATGCTGATCCGAGAGCTGCGGGCAGCCCTG
GAACTGTTCGAGCAGGAAGGCCTGGCTCCATATCTGTCACGGTGGGAGAAGCTGGATAACTTCATCAATA
GACCCGTGAAGCTGATCATTGGGGACAAAGAGATTTTCGGGATTAGCCGGGGGATTGATAAACAGGGAGC
CCTGCTGCTGGAACAGGACGGAGTTATCAAACCCTGGATGGGCGGAGAAATCAGTCTGCGGTCTGCCGAA
AAGTAAGCCAACTTTATTATACATAGTTGATATCCAGCACAGTGGCGGCCGCTCGACAATCAACCTCTGG
ATTACAAAATTTGTGAAAGATTGACTGGTATTCTTAACTATGTTGCTCCTTTTACGCTATGTGGATACGC
TGCTTTAATGCCTTTGTATCATGCTATTGCTTCCCGTATGGCTTTCATTTTCTCCTCCTTGTATAAATCC
TGGTTGCTGTCTCTTTATGAGGAGTTGTGGCCCGTTGTCAGGCAACGTGGCGTGGTGTGCACTGTGTTTG
CTGACGCAACCCCCACTGGTTGGGGCATTGCCACCACCTGTCAGCTCCTTTCCGGGACTTTCGCTTTCCC
CCTCCCTATTGCCACGGCGGAACTCATCGCCGCCTGCCTTGCCCGCTGCTGGACAGGGGCTCGGCTGTTG
GGCACTGACAATTCCGTGGTGTTGTCGGGGAAGCTGACGTCCTTTCCATGGCTGCTCGCCTGTGTTGCCA
CCTGGATTCTGCGCGGGACGTCCTTCTGCTACGTCCCTTCGGCCCTCAATCCAGCGGACCTTCCTTCCCG
CGGCCTGCTGCCGGCTCTGCGGCCTCTTCCGCGTCTTCGCCTTCGCCCTCAGACGAGTCGGATCTCCCTT
TGGGCCGCCTCCCCGCCTGGAATTCTACCGGGTAGGGGAGGCGCTTTTCCCAAGGCAGTCTGGAGCATGC
GCTTTAGCAGCCCCGCTGGGCACTTGGCGCTACACAAGTGGCCTCTGGCCTCGCACACATTCCACATCCA
CCGGTAGGCGCCAACCGGCTCCGTTCTTTGGTGGCCCCTTCGCGCCACCTTCTACTCCTCCCCTAGTCAG
GAAGTTCCCCCCCGCCCCGCAGCTCGCGTCGTGCAGGACGTGACAAATGGAAGTAGCACGTCTCACTAGT
CTCGTGCAGATGGACAGCACCGCTGAGCAATGGAAGCGGGTAGGCCTTTGGGGCAGCGGCCAATAGCAGC
TTTGCTCCTTCGCTTTCTGGGCTCAGAGGCTGGGAAGGGGTGGGTCCGGGGGCGGGCTCAGGGGCGGGCT
CAGGGGCGGGGCGGGCGCCCGAAGGTCCTCCGGAGGCCCGGCATTCTGCACGCTTCAAAAGCGCACGTCT
GCCGCGCTGTTCTCCTCTTCCTCATCTCCGGGCCTTTCGACCTGCAGCCCAAGCTTACCATGACCGAGTA
CAAGCCCACGGTGCGCCTCGCCACCCGCGACGACGTCCCCAGGGCCGTACGCACCCTCGCCGCCGCGTTC
GCCGACTACCCCGCCACGCGCCACACCGTCGATCCGGACCGCCACATCGAGCGGGTCACCGAGCTGCAAG
AACTCTTCCTCACGCGCGTCGGGCTCGACATCGGCAAGGTGTGGGTCGCGGACGACGGCGCCGCGGTGGC
GGTCTGGACCACGCCGGAGAGCGTCGAAGCGGGGGCGGTGTTCGCCGAGATCGGCCCGCGCATGGCCGAG
TTGAGCGGTTCCCGGCTGGCCGCGCAGCAACAGATGGAAGGCCTCCTGGCGCCGCACCGGCCCAAGGAGC
CCGCGTGGTTCCTGGCCACCGTCGGCGTCTCGCCCGACCACCAGGGCAAGGGTCTGGGCAGCGCCGTCGT
GCTCCCCGGAGTGGAGGCGGCCGAGCGCGCCGGGGTGCCCGCCTTCCTGGAGACCTCCGCGCCCCGCAAC
CTCCCCTTCTACGAGCGGCTCGGCTTCACCGTCACCGCCGACGTCGAGGTGCCCGAAGGACCGCGCACCT
GGTGCATGACCCGCAAGCCCGGTGCCTGACGCCCGCCCCACGACCCGCAGCGCCCGACCGAAAGGAGCGC
ACGACCCCATGCATCTCGAGGGCCCGGTACCTTTAAGACCAATGACTTACAAGGCAGCTGTAGATCTTAG
CCACTTTTTAAAAGAAAAGGGGGGACTGGAAGGGCTAGCTCACTCCCAACGAAGACAAGATCTGCTTTTT
GCTTGTACTGGGTCTCTCTGGTTAGACCAGATCTGAGCCTGGGAGCTCTCTGGCTAACTAGGGAACCCAC
TGCTTAAGCCTCAATAAAGCTTGCCTTGAGTGCTTCAAGTAGTGTGTGCCCGTCTGTTGTGTGACTCTGG
TAACTAGAGATCCCTCAGACCCTTTTAGTCAGTGTGGAAAATCTCTAGCAGTAGTAGTTCATGTCATCTT
ATTATTCAGTATTTATAACTTGCAAAGAAATGAATATCAGAGAGTGAGAGGAACTTGTTTATTGCAGCTT
ATAATGGTTACAAATAAAGCAATAGCATCACAAATTTCACAAATAAAGCATTTTTTTCACTGCATTCTAG
TTGTGGTTTGTCCAAACTCATCAATGTATCTTATCATGTCTGGCTCTAGCTATCCCGCCCCTAACTCCGC
CCATCCCGCCCCTAACTCCGCCCAGTTCCGCCCATTCTCCGCCCCATGGCTGACTAATTTTTTTTATTTA
TGCAGAGGCCGAGGCCGCCTCGGCCTCTGAGCTATTCCAGAAGTAGTGAGGAGGCTTTTTTGGAGGCCTA
GGGACGTACCCAATTCGCCCTATAGTGAGTCGTATTACGCGCGCTCACTGGCCGTCGTTTTACAACGTCG
TGACTGGGAAAACCCTGGCGTTACCCAACTTAATCGCCTTGCAGCACATCCCCCTTTCGCCAGCTGGCGT
AATAGCGAAGAGGCCCGCACCGATCGCCCTTCCCAACAGTTGCGCAGCCTGAATGGCGAATGGG
[124 nt withheld, positions 10635-10758]
C
[91 nt withheld, positions 10760-10850]
A
[49 nt withheld, positions 10852-10900]
CCTTTGACGTTGGAGTCCACGTTCTTT
[37 nt withheld, positions 10928-10964]
ACCCTATCTCGGTCTATTCTTTTGATTTATAAGGGATTTTGCCGATTTCGGCCTATTGGTTAAAAAATGA
GCTGATTTAACAAAAATTTAACGCGAATTTTAACAAAATATTAACGCTTACAATTT
Features (pLannotate 1.2.2; 31 found; start..end, strand, type, name):
     26..130     +  promoter       AmpR promoter: bla
    131..991     +  CDS            AmpR: β-lactamase; bla; confers resistance to ampicillin, carbenicillin, and related antibiotics
   1162..1750    +  rep_origin     ori: high-copy-number ColE1/pMB1/pBR322/pUC origin of replication
   1933..2025    +  CDS            lacI (fragment): lac repressor; lacI; The lac repressor binds to the lac operator to inhibit transcription in E. coli. This inhibition can be relieved by adding lactose or isopropyl-β-D-thiogalactopyranoside (IPTG).
   2038..2059    +  protein_bind   CAP binding site: CAP binding activates transcription in the presence of cAMP. E. coli catabolite activator protein
   2074..2104    +  promoter       lac promoter: promoter for the E. coli lac operon
   2108..2130    +  protein_bind   lac operator (fragment): The lac repressor binds to the lac operator to inhibit transcription in E. coli. This inhibition can be relieved by adding lactose or isopropyl-β-D-thiogalactopyranoside (IPTG). lac repressor encoded by lacI
   2173..2191    +  promoter       T3 promoter: promoter for bacteriophage T3 RNA polymerase
   2219..2445    +  promoter       RSV promoter: Rous sarcoma virus enhancer/promoter
   2446..2626    +  LTR            5' LTR (truncated): truncated 5' long terminal repeat (LTR) from HIV-1
   2673..2798    +  misc_feature   HIV-1 Ψ: packaging signal of human immunodeficiency virus type 1
   2782..3145    +  CDS            HIV-1 gag (fragment): gag protein from human immunodeficiency virus 1; gag
   3291..3524    +  misc_feature   RRE: The Rev response element (RRE) of HIV-1 allows for Rev-dependent mRNA export from the nucleus to the cytoplasm.
   3901..4001    +  CDS            Rev (fragment): human immunodeficiency virus 1 (HIV-1) Rev protein; rev; enhances nuclear export of unspliced and incompletely spliced viral mRNAs
   4020..4136    +  misc_feature   cPPT/CTS: central polypurine tract and central termination sequence of HIV-1
   4168..4188    +  protein_bind   attB4: mutant version of attB; core recombination site for the Gateway® BP reaction BP Clonase™
   4188..5399    +  promoter       UbC promoter: human ubiquitin C promoter
   5400..5424    +  protein_bind   attB1: mutant version of attB; recombination site for the Gateway® BP reaction BP Clonase™
   5433..7064    +  CDS            COQ8B: COQ8B_HUMAN - Also known as ADCK4 From Homo sapiens (Human).
   7072..7092    -  protein_bind   attB2: mutant version of attB; core recombination site for the Gateway® BP reaction BP Clonase™
   7143..7913    +  CDS            miniTurbo: N-terminally truncated mutant of the E. coli biotin ligase BioID engineered for improved catalytic efficiency (Branon et al., 2018)
   7968..8556    +  misc_feature   WPRE: woodchuck hepatitis virus posttranscriptional regulatory element
   8570..9069    +  promoter       PGK promoter: mouse phosphoglycerate kinase 1 promoter
   9090..9689    +  CDS            PuroR: puromycin N-acetyltransferase; pac from Streptomyces alboniger; confers resistance to puromycin
   9757..9894    +  CDS            nef (fragment): NEF_HV1LA - Experimental evidence at protein level: Swiss-Prot protein existence level 1. Extracellular Nef protein targets CD4(+) T-lymphocytes for apoptosis by interacting with CXCR4 surface receptors. From Human immunodeficiency virus type 1 group M subtype B (isolate Lai) (HIV-1).
   9880..10060   +  LTR            5' LTR (truncated): truncated 5' long terminal repeat (LTR) from HIV-1
  10132..10253   +  polyA_signal   SV40 poly(A) signal: SV40 polyadenylation signal
  10293..10428   +  rep_origin     SV40 ori: SV40 origin of replication
  10449..10467   -  promoter       T7 promoter: promoter for bacteriophage T7 RNA polymerase
  10475..10630   +  CDS            lacZα (fragment): LacZα fragment of β-galactosidase; lacZ fragment
  10635..11063   +  rep_origin     f1 ori (sequence partly withheld): f1 bacteriophage origin of replication; arrow indicates direction of (+) strand synthesis
