[The description below was written by a language model from this plasmid's Addgene catalogue record and pLannotate feature annotations shown in this document.]
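Description:
p667-UBC-COQ8B-V5-miniTurbo_IDG-K is a lentiviral mammalian expression clone built on the pDest667 Gateway destination backbone, carrying human COQ8B (also known as ADCK4) fused at its C terminus to V5-miniTurbo. It is propagated in E. coli under ampicillin selection (AmpR/bla). The feature table annotates a ColE1/pUC-type origin, although the catalogue lists the plasmid as low copy. An f1 ori and an SV40 ori are also present. The viral portion has a third-generation-style layout: an RSV promoter drives a truncated HIV-1 5' LTR, followed by the Ψ packaging signal with a gag fragment, the RRE for Rev-dependent nuclear export, and the cPPT/CTS. A second truncated LTR and an SV40 poly(A) signal close the transfer cassette.

The payload was assembled by multisite Gateway recombination, as shown by the attB4, attB1 and attB2 scars separating its three modules. The human ubiquitin C promoter sits between attB4 and attB1, the COQ8B ORF between attB1 and attB2, and the miniTurbo coding sequence lies downstream of attB2. The V5 epitope named in the catalogue is not separately annotated in the feature table. The record notes an F435S substitution in the insert. A WPRE follows the fusion to enhance transcript expression, and a separate mouse PGK promoter drives puromycin N-acetyltransferase for selection of transduced cells.

miniTurbo is an engineered, truncated E. coli biotin ligase that biotinylates nearby proteins. Stable expression of the fusion therefore allows proximity-dependent biotinylation proteomics to map the protein neighbourhood of COQ8B. The plasmid was made within the Illuminating the Druggable Genome program's resource on understudied kinases. The depositor reports that such clones were checked by restriction digestion and partial sequencing.
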