Addgene plasmid #189915: p667-UBC-COQ8B-V5-miniTurbo_IDG-K
Purpose: Gateway destination clone of COQ8B (human) tagged with C-terminal V5-miniTurbo for generating protein-proximity networks using proximity-dependent biotinylation proteomics
Depositing lab: Ben Major. Depositing organization: Washington University in Saint Louis.
Backbone
  Vector backbone: pDest667
  Backbone manufacturer: PEL
  Backbone size w/o insert (bp): 9014
  Vector type: Mammalian Expression, Lentiviral ; Gateway Destination
  Selectable markers: Puromycin
Growth in bacteria
  Bacterial resistance: Ampicillin, 100 μg/mL
  Growth temperature: 30°C
  Growth strain: DH10B
  Copy number: Low Copy
Gene/Insert
  Gene/Insert name: COQ8B (alt names: COQ8B-V5-miniTurbo; V5-miniTurbo)
  Species: H. sapiens (human)
  Mutation: F435S
  Entrez Gene: ADCK4 (a.k.a. FLJ12229)
  Promoter: Ubiquitin
  Tag / fusion protein: V5-miniTurbo (C terminal on insert)
  Cloning method: Gateway Cloning
  Sequencing primers: 5′ TGAAGCTCCGGTTTTGAACT; 3′ CATTTCCTCCCTCTGCTTCC
Terms and licenses: Academic/Nonprofit Terms; Industry Terms: Not Available to Industry
Depositor comments: These plasmids were generated as part of the Illuminating the Druggable Genome (IDG) program sponsored by the NIH Common Fund. The goal of this program is to identify, gather, and distribute information and resources for proteins that currently are not well-studied yet belong to commonly drug-targeted protein families: protein kinases, non-olfactory G-protein coupled receptors (GPCRs), and ion channels. The IDG program is designed to develop fundamental research tools for understudied proteins, elucidate their function, and disseminate the IDG-related resources and data to the greater scientific community. These lentiviral gateway destination plasmids were generated, as part of the Kinase-Data and Resource Generating Center (DRGC), using the single fragment or multisite gateway cloning technology. They were used for generating proteomics-based protein-interaction and protein-proximity networks that can be accessed through the kinase-DRGC website https://darkkinome.org/. Each plasmid has either an N- or C-terminal fusion protein (Flag/ V5/V5-miniTurbo/V5-TurboID/miniTurbo-V5/TurboID-V5) tagged understudied kinase driven under either a CMV or Ubiquitin (UBC) promoter. All inserts in the pENTR plasmids used to generate the deposited destination plasmids were end-sequenced and insert size validated prior to multi-site gateway cloning. The combined insert size of the single fragment or three fragment destination plasmids were confirmed by restriction digestion (BsrGI, and EcoRV for pDest667; BsrGI, EcoRV, and BstZ17I for pDest663; and BsrGI for pHAGE) and all plasmids were partially sequenced to ensure in-frame ORFs and fusion tags.
How to cite: p667-UBC-COQ8B-V5-miniTurbo_IDG-K was a gift from Ben Major (Addgene plasmid # 189915 ; http://n2t.net/addgene:189915 ; RRID:Addgene_189915)
